Addgene plasmid #62811: pPBC-G6f
Purpose: pPBC-G6f expresses PiggyBac inverted terminal repeat-flanked GCaMP6f under the control of the CAG promoter.
Depositing lab: Karen Wilcox. Depositing organization: University of Utah. Publication: Imaging activity in astrocytes and neurons with genetically encoded calcium indicators following in utero electroporation. Gee JM, Gibbons MB, Taheri M, Palumbos S, Morris SC, Smeal RM, Flynn KF, Economo MN, Cizek CG, Capecchi MR, Tvrdik P, Wilcox KS, White JA. Front Mol Neurosci. 2015 Apr 15;8:10. doi: 10.3389/fnmol.2015.00010. eCollection 2015. PubMed 25926768.
Backbone
  Vector backbone: pSP72
  Backbone manufacturer: Promega Corporation
  Backbone size w/o insert (bp): 2462
  Total vector size (bp): 6998
  Vector type: Mammalian Expression, Bacterial Expression
Growth in bacteria
  Bacterial resistance: Ampicillin, 100 μg/mL
  Growth temperature: 37°C
  Growth strain: DH5alpha
  Copy number: High Copy
Gene/Insert
  Gene/Insert name: ITR-CAG-GCaMP6f-ITR
  Promoter: CAG
  Cloning method: Restriction Enzyme; 5′ cloning site Spe1 (not destroyed); 3′ cloning site EcoR1 (not destroyed)
  Sequencing primers: 5′ ATACGACAATCTCACAGACAGC
Resource information
  A portion of this plasmid was derived from a plasmid made by: GCaMP6f was obtained from pGP-CMV-GCaMP6f (Addgene Plasmid #40755).
Terms and licenses: Academic/Nonprofit Terms; Industry Terms: Not Available to Industry
How to cite: pPBC-G6f was a gift from Karen Wilcox (Addgene plasmid # 62811 ; http://n2t.net/addgene:62811 ; RRID:Addgene_62811)
