[The description below was written by a language model from this plasmid's Addgene catalogue record and pLannotate feature annotations shown in this document.]
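Description:
pPBC-G6f is a 6,998 bp piggyBac transposon donor plasmid built on the small pSP72 cloning backbone and intended for stable expression of the calcium indicator GCaMP6f in mammalian cells. It is propagated in E. coli as a high-copy plasmid using a ColE1/pUC-type origin and is selected with ampicillin through the β-lactamase gene. The backbone also carries SP6 and T7 phage promoters, and the annotation detects additional short remnants (T3 promoter, lac promoter/operator, and fragments of lacI, rop and bom) that appear to be carry-over from earlier cloning vectors rather than functional parts.

The payload is an ITR-CAG-GCaMP6f-ITR cassette. The CAG promoter is annotated in full as a CMV immediate-early enhancer, the chicken β-actin promoter and a chimeric β-actin/β-globin intron, which together give strong, broadly active expression. This drives the GCaMP6f coding sequence, taken from pGP-CMV-GCaMP6f, followed by a short fragment of a bleomycin-resistance gene and an HSV TK polyadenylation signal. The piggyBac terminal repeats are not annotated as such. However, two fragments matching the baculovirus FP25 gene lie on either side of the cassette and probably mark the transposon-end regions, since piggyBac was first isolated as an insertion in that gene.

When a piggyBac transposase is supplied in trans (it is not encoded here), the ITR-flanked cassette can be excised and integrated into the host genome, so expression persists in dividing cells and their progeny. The associated publication used this approach with in utero electroporation to image calcium activity in astrocytes and neurons.
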