Features (pLannotate 1.2.2; 23 found; start..end, strand, type, name):
      1..105     -  promoter       AmpR promoter: bla
    200..235     +  CDS            rop (fragment): Rop protein, which maintains plasmids at low copy number; rop
    337..388     +  misc_feature   bom (fragment): basis of mobility region from pBR322
    451..469     +  promoter       SP6 promoter: promoter for bacteriophage SP6 RNA polymerase
    483..522     +  CDS            lacI (fragment): lac repressor; lacI; The lac repressor binds to the lac operator to inhibit transcription in E. coli. This inhibition can be relieved by adding lactose or isopropyl-β-D-thiogalactopyranoside (IPTG).
    535..556     +  protein_bind   CAP binding site: CAP binding activates transcription in the presence of cAMP. E. coli catabolite activator protein
    571..601     +  promoter       lac promoter: promoter for the E. coli lac operon
    609..625     +  protein_bind   lac operator: The lac repressor binds to the lac operator to inhibit transcription in E. coli. This inhibition can be relieved by adding lactose or isopropyl-β-D-thiogalactopyranoside (IPTG). lac repressor encoded by lacI
    670..688     +  promoter       T3 promoter: promoter for bacteriophage T3 RNA polymerase
    690..869     +  CDS            FP (fragment): FP25_NPVAC - Experimental evidence at protein level: Swiss-Prot protein existence level 1. From Autographa californica nuclear polyhedrosis virus (AcMNPV).
   1225..1604    +  enhancer       CMV enhancer: human cytomegalovirus immediate early enhancer
   1607..1882    +  promoter       chicken β-actin promoter: No description available
   1883..2891    +  intron         chimeric intron: chimera between introns from chicken β-actin and rabbit β-globin
   2940..2965    +  misc_feature   MCS (fragment): multiple cloning site
   2971..4323    +  CDS            GCaMP6f: improved fluorescent protein-based calcium sensor (Chen et al., 2013)
   4338..4490    +  CDS            ble (fragment): BLE_KLEPN - Experimental evidence at protein level: Swiss-Prot protein existence level 1. Binding protein with a strong affinity to the bleomycin family of antibiotics. Binds to CL990; an antimitotic-antibiotic compound. From Klebsiella pneumoniae.
   4549..4596    +  polyA_signal   HSV TK poly(A) signal: herpes simplex virus thymidine kinase polyadenylation signal (Cole and Stacy, 1985)
   4979..5056    +  CDS            FP (fragment): FP25_NPVAC - Experimental evidence at protein level: Swiss-Prot protein existence level 1. From Autographa californica nuclear polyhedrosis virus (AcMNPV).
   5057..5075    -  misc_feature   MCS (fragment): pUC18/19 multiple cloning site
   5103..5121    -  promoter       T7 promoter: promoter for bacteriophage T7 RNA polymerase
   5143..5196    -  CDS            lacI (fragment): lac repressor; lacI; The lac repressor binds to the lac operator to inhibit transcription in E. coli. This inhibition can be relieved by adding lactose or isopropyl-β-D-thiogalactopyranoside (IPTG).
   5379..5967    -  rep_origin     ori: high-copy-number ColE1/pMB1/pBR322/pUC origin of replication
   6138..6998    -  CDS            AmpR: β-lactamase; bla; confers resistance to ampicillin, carbenicillin, and related antibiotics
>Addgene plasmid #62811 | pPBC-G6f | depositor full sequence | sequence record 123116 | pPBC-G6f sequence 6998 bps
ACTCTTCCTTTTTCAATATTATTGAAGCATTTATCAGGGTTATTGTCTCATGAGCGGATACATATTTGAA
TGTATTTAGAAAAATAAACAAATAGGGGTTCCGCGCACATTTCCCCGAAAAGTGCCACCTGACGTCTAAG
AAACCATTATTATCATGACATTAACCTATAAAAATAGGCGTATCACGAGGCCCTTTCGTCTCGCGCGTTT
CGGTGATGACGGTGAAAACCTCTGACACATGCAGCTCCCGGAGACGGTCACAGCTTGTCTGTAAGCGGAT
GCCGGGAGCAGACAAGCCCGTCAGGGCGCGTCAGCGGGTGTTGGCGGGTGTCGGGGCTGGCTTAACTATG
CGGCATCAGAGCAGATTGTACTGAGAGTGCACCATATGGACATATTGTCGTTAGAACGCGGCTACAATTA
ATACATAACCTTATGTATCATACACATACGATTTAGGTGACACTATAGAACTCGACCTCGAGGCTGGCAC
GACAGGTTTCCCGACTGGAAAGCGGGCAGTGAGCGCAACGCAATTAATGTGAGTTAGCTCACTCATTAGG
CACCCCAGGCTTTACACTTTATGCTTCCGGCTCGTATGTTGTGTGGAATTGTGAGCGGATAACAATTTCA
CACAGGAAACAGCTATGACCATGATTACGCCAAGCTCGAAATTAACCCTCACTAAAGGGAACAAAAGCTG
GAGCTCGTCTTTGATCAAAACGCAAATCGACGAAAATGTGTCGGACAATATCAAGTCGATGAGCGAAAAA
CTAAAAAGGCTAGAATACGACAATCTCACAGACAGCGTTGAGATATACGGTATTCACGACAGCAGGCTGA
ATAATAAAAAAATTAGAAACTATTATTTAACCCTAGAAAGATAATCATATTGTGACGTACGTTAAAGATA
ATCATGCGTAAAATTGACGCATGTGTTTTATCGATCTGTATATCGAGGTTTATTTATTAATTTGAATAGA
TATTAAGTTTTATTATATTTACACTTACATACTAATAATAAATTCAACAAACAATTTATTTATGTTTATT
TATTTATTAAAAAAAAACAAAAACTCAAAATTTCTTCTATAAAGTAACAAAACTTTTAAACATTCTCTCT
TTTACAAAAATAAACTTATTTTGTACTTTAAAAACAGTCATGTTGTATTATAAAATAAGTAATTAGCTTA
ACTTATACATAATAGAAACAAATTATACTTATTAGACATTGATTATTGACTAGTTATTAATAGTAATCAA
TTACGGGGTCATTAGTTCATAGCCCATATATGGAGTTCCGCGTTACATAACTTACGGTAAATGGCCCGCC
TGGCTGACCGCCCAACGACCCCCGCCCATTGACGTCAATAATGACGTATGTTCCCATAGTAACGCCAATA
GGGACTTTCCATTGACGTCAATGGGTGGACTATTTACGGTAAACTGCCCACTTGGCAGTACATCAAGTGT
ATCATATGCCAAGTACGCCCCCTATTGACGTCAATGACGGTAAATGGCCCGCCTGGCATTATGCCCAGTA
CATGACCTTATGGGACTTTCCTACTTGGCAGTACATCTACGTATTAGTCATCGCTATTACCATGGGTCGA
GGTGAGCCCCACGTTCTGCTTCACTCTCCCCATCTCCCCCCCCTCCCCACCCCCAATTTTGTATTTATTT
ATTTTTTAATTATTTTGTGCAGCGATGGGGGCGGGGGGGGGGGGGGCGCGCGCCAGGCGGGGCGGGGCGG
GGCGAGGGGCGGGGCGGGGCGAGGCGGAGAGGTGCGGCGGCAGCCAATCAGAGCGGCGCGCTCCGAAAGT
TTCCTTTTATGGCGAGGCGGCGGCGGCGGCGGCCCTATAAAAAGCGAAGCGCGCGGCGGGCGGGAGTCGC
TGCGTTGCCTTCGCCCCGTGCCCCGCTCCGCGCCGCCTCGCGCCGCCCGCCCCGGCTCTGACTGACCGCG
TTACTCCCACAGGTGAGCGGGCGGGACGGCCCTTCTCCTCCGGGCTGTAATTAGCGCTTGGTTTAATGAC
GGCTCGTTTCTTTTCTGTGGCTGCGTGAAAGCCTTAAAGGGCTCCGGGAGGGCCCTTTGTGCGGGGGGGA
GCGGCTCGGGGGGTGCGTGCGTGTGTGTGTGCGTGGGGAGCGCCGCGTGCGGCCCGCGCTGCCCGGCGGC
TGTGAGCGCTGCGGGCGCGGCGCGGGGCTTTGTGCGCTCCGCGTGTGCGCGAGGGGAGCGCGGCCGGGGG
CGGTGCCCCGCGGTGCGGGGGGGCTGCGAGGGGAACAAAGGCTGCGTGCGGGGTGTGTGCGTGGGGGGGT
GAGCAGGGGGTGTGGGCGCGGCGGTCGGGCTGTAACCCCCCCCTGCACCCCCCTCCCCGAGTTGCTGAGC
ACGGCCCGGCTTCGGGTGCGGGGCTCCGTGCGGGGCGTGGCGCGGGGCTCGCCGTGCCGGGCGGGGGGTG
GCGGCAGGTGGGGGTGCCGGGCGGGGCGGGGCCGCCTCGGGCCGGGGAGGGCTCGGGGGAGGGGCGCGGC
GGCCCCGGAGCGCCGGCGGCTGTCGAGGCGCGGCGAGCCGCAGCCATTGCCTTTTATGGTAATCGTGCGA
GAGGGCGCAGGGACTTCCTTTGTCCCAAATCTGGCGGAGCCGAAATCTGGGAGGCGCCGCCGCACCCCCT
CTAGCGGGCGCGGGCGAAGCGGTGCGGCGCCGGCAGGAAGGAAATGGGCGGGGAGGGCCTTCGTGCGTCG
CCGCGCCGCCGTCCCCTTCTCCATCTCCAGCCTCGGGGCTGCCGCAGGGGGACGGCTGCCTTCGGGGGGG
ACGGGGCAGGGCGGGGTTCGGCTTCTGGCGTGTGACCGGCGGCTCTAGAGCCTCTGCTAACCATGTTCAT
GCCTTCTTCTTTTTCCTACAGCTCCTGGGCAACGTGCTGGTTATTGTGCTGTCTCATCATTTTGGCAAAG
CTAGCGCTACCGGACTCAGATCTCGCCACCATGGGTTCTCATCATCATCATCATCATGGTATGGCTAGCA
TGACTGGTGGACAGCAAATGGGTCGGGATCTGTACGACGATGACGATAAGGATCTCGCCACCATGGTCGA
CTCATCACGTCGTAAGTGGAATAAGACAGGTCACGCAGTCAGAGCTATAGGTCGGCTGAGCTCACTCGAG
AACGTCTATATCAAGGCCGACAAGCAGAAGAACGGCATCAAGGCGAACTTCAAGATCCGCCACAACATCG
AGGACGGCGGCGTGCAGCTCGCCTACCACTACCAGCAGAACACCCCCATCGGCGACGGCCCCGTGCTGCT
GCCCGACAACCACTACCTGAGCGTGCAGTCCAAACTTTCGAAAGACCCCAACGAGAAGCGCGATCACATG
GTCCTGCTGGAGTTCGTGACCGCCGCCGGGATCACTCTCGGCATGGACGAGCTGTACAAGGGCGGTACCG
GAGGGAGCATGGTGAGCAAGGGCGAGGAGCTGTTCACCGGGGTGGTGCCCATCCTGGTCGAGCTGGACGG
CGACGTAAACGGCCACAAGTTCAGCGTGTCCGGCGAGGGTGAGGGCGATGCCACCTACGGCAAGCTGACC
CTGAAGTTCATCTGCACCACCGGCAAGCTGCCCGTGCCCTGGCCCACCCTCGTGACCACCCTGACCTACG
GCGTGCAGTGCTTCAGCCGCTACCCCGACCACATGAAGCAGCACGACTTCTTCAAGTCCGCCATGCCCGA
AGGCTACATCCAGGAGCGCACCATCTTCTTCAAGGACGACGGCAACTACAAGACCCGCGCCGAGGTGAAG
TTCGAGGGCGACACCCTGGTGAACCGCATCGAGCTGAAGGGCATCGACTTCAAGGAGGACGGCAACATCC
TGGGGCACAAGCTGGAGTACAACCTGCCGGACCAACTGACTGAAGAGCAGATCGCAGAATTTAAAGAGGA
ATTCTCCCTATTTGACAAGGACGGGGATGGGACAATAACAACCAAGGAGCTGGGGACGGTGATGCGGTCT
CTGGGGCAGAACCCCACAGAAGCAGAGCTGCAGGACATGATCAATGAAGTAGATGCCGACGGTGACGGCA
CAATCGACTTCCCTGAGTTCCTGACAATGATGGCAAGAAAAATGAAATACAGGGACACGGAAGAAGAAAT
TAGAGAAGCGTTCGGTGTGTTTGATAAGGATGGCAATGGCTACATCAGTGCAGCAGAGCTTCGCCACGTG
ATGACAAACCTTGGAGAGAAGTTAACAGATGAAGAGGTTGATGAAATGATCAGGGAAGCAGACATCGATG
GGGATGGTCAGGTAAACTACGAAGAGTTTGTACAAATGATGACAGCGAAGTGAGCGGCCGCTTCGAAATG
ACCGACCAAGCGACGCCCAACCTGCCATCACGAGATTTCGATTCCACCGCCGCCTTCTATGAAAGGTTGG
GCTTCGGAATCGTTTTCCGGGACGCCGGCTGGATGATCCTCCAGCGCGGGGATCTCATGCTGGAGTTCTT
CGCCCACCCTAGGGGGAGGCTAACTGAAACACGGAAGGAGACAATACCGGAAGGAACCCGCGCTATGACG
GCAATAAAAAGACAGAATAAAACGCACGGTGTTGGGTCGTTTGTTCGGCGCGCCATCGAAGCAGCTCCAG
CCTACACAATCGCTCAAGACGTGTAATGCTTTTATTATATATTAGTCACGATATCTATAACAAGAAAATA
TATATATAATAAGTTATCACGTAAGTAGAACATGAAATAACAATATAATTATCGTATGAGTTAAATCTTA
AAAGTCACGTAAAAGATAATCATGCGTCATTTTGACTCACGCGGTCGTTATAGTTCAAAATCAGTGACAC
TTACCGCATTGACAAGCACGCCTCACGGGAGCTCCAAGCGGCGACTGAGATGTCCTAAATGCACAGCGAC
GGATTCGCGCTATTTAGAAAGAGAGAGCAATATTTCAAGAATGCATGCGTCAATTTTACGCAGACTATCT
TTCTAGGGTTAAAAAAGATTTGCGCTTTACTCGACCTAAACTTTAAACACGTCATAGAATCTTCGTTTGA
CAAAAACCACATTGTGGGGTACCGAGCTCGAATTCATCGATGATATCAGATCTGCCGGTCTCCCTATAGT
GAGTCGTATTAATTTCGATAAGCCAGGTTAACCTGCATTAATGAATCGGCCAACGCGCGGGGAGAGGCGG
TTTGCGTATTGGGCGCTCTTCCGCTTCCTCGCTCACTGACTCGCTGCGCTCGGTCGTTCGGCTGCGGCGA
GCGGTATCAGCTCACTCAAAGGCGGTAATACGGTTATCCACAGAATCAGGGGATAACGCAGGAAAGAACA
TGTGAGCAAAAGGCCAGCAAAAGGCCAGGAACCGTAAAAAGGCCGCGTTGCTGGCGTTTTTCCATAGGCT
CCGCCCCCCTGACGAGCATCACAAAAATCGACGCTCAAGTCAGAGGTGGCGAAACCCGACAGGACTATAA
AGATACCAGGCGTTTCCCCCTGGAAGCTCCCTCGTGCGCTCTCCTGTTCCGACCCTGCCGCTTACCGGAT
ACCTGTCCGCCTTTCTCCCTTCGGGAAGCGTGGCGCTTTCTCATAGCTCACGCTGTAGGTATCTCAGTTC
GGTGTAGGTCGTTCGCTCCAAGCTGGGCTGTGTGCACGAACCCCCCGTTCAGCCCGACCGCTGCGCCTTA
TCCGGTAACTATCGTCTTGAGTCCAACCCGGTAAGACACGACTTATCGCCACTGGCAGCAGCCACTGGTA
ACAGGATTAGCAGAGCGAGGTATGTAGGCGGTGCTACAGAGTTCTTGAAGTGGTGGCCTAACTACGGCTA
CACTAGAAGAACAGTATTTGGTATCTGCGCTCTGCTGAAGCCAGTTACCTTCGGAAAAAGAGTTGGTAGC
TCTTGATCCGGCAAACAAACCACCGCTGGTAGCGGTGGTTTTTTTGTTTGCAAGCAGCAGATTACGCGCA
GAAAAAAAGGATCTCAAGAAGATCCTTTGATCTTTTCTACGGGGTCTGACGCTCAGTGGAACGAAAACTC
ACGTTAAGGGATTTTGGTCATGAGATTATCAAAAAGGATCTTCACCTAGATCCTTTTAAATTAAAAATGA
AGTTTTAAATCAATCTAAAGTATATATGAGTAAACTTGGTCTGACAGTTACCAATGCTTAATCAGTGAGG
CACCTATCTCAGCGATCTGTCTATTTCGTTCATCCATAGTTGCCTGACTCCCCGTCGTGTAGATAACTAC
GATACGGGAGGGCTTACCATCTGGCCCCAGTGCTGCAATGATACCGCGAGACCCACGCTCACCGGCTCCA
GATTTATCAGCAATAAACCAGCCAGCCGGAAGGGCCGAGCGCAGAAGTGGTCCTGCAACTTTATCCGCCT
CCATCCAGTCTATTAATTGTTGCCGGGAAGCTAGAGTAAGTAGTTCGCCAGTTAATAGTTTGCGCAACGT
TGTTGCCATTGCTACAGGCATCGTGGTGTCACGCTCGTCGTTTGGTATGGCTTCATTCAGCTCCGGTTCC
CAACGATCAAGGCGAGTTACATGATCCCCCATGTTGTGCAAAAAAGCGGTTAGCTCCTTCGGTCCTCCGA
TCGTTGTCAGAAGTAAGTTGGCCGCAGTGTTATCACTCATGGTTATGGCAGCACTGCATAATTCTCTTAC
TGTCATGCCATCCGTAAGATGCTTTTCTGTGACTGGTGAGTACTCAACCAAGTCATTCTGAGAATAGTGT
ATGCGGCGACCGAGTTGCTCTTGCCCGGCGTCAATACGGGATAATACCGCGCCACATAGCAGAACTTTAA
AAGTGCTCATCATTGGAAAACGTTCTTCGGGGCGAAAACTCTCAAGGATCTTACCGCTGTTGAGATCCAG
TTCGATGTAACCCACTCGTGCACCCAACTGATCTTCAGCATCTTTTACTTTCACCAGCGTTTCTGGGTGA
GCAAAAACAGGAAGGCAAAATGCCGCAAAAAAGGGAATAAGGGCGACACGGAAATGTTGAATACTCAT
