>Addgene plasmid #62811 | pPBC-G6f | addgene partial sequence | sequence record 178820 | Addgene Partial NGS Result
GGGGGACGGCTGCCTTCGGGGGGGACGGGGCAGGGCGGGGTTCGGCTTCTGGCGTGTGACCGGCGGCTCT
AGAGCCTCTGCTAACCATGTTCATGCCTTCTTCTTTTTCCTACAGCTCCTGGGCAACGTGCTGGTTATTG
TGCTGTCTCATCATTTTGGCAAAGCTAGCGCTACCGGACTCAGATCTCGCCACCATGGGTTCTCATCATC
ATCATCATCATGGTATGGCTAGCATGACTGGTGGACAGCAAATGGGTCGGGATCTGTACGACGATGACGA
TAAGGATCTCGCCACCATGGTCGACTCATCACGTCGTAAGTGGAATAAGACAGGTCACGCAGTCAGAGCT
ATAGGTCGGCTGAGCTCACTCGAGAACGTCTATATCAAGGCCGACAAGCAGAAGAACGGCATCAAGGCGA
ACTTCAAGATCCGCCACAACATCGAGGACGGCGGCGTGCAGCTCGCCTACCACTACCAGCAGAACACCCC
CATCGGCGACGGCCCCGTGCTGCTGCCCGACAACCACTACCTGAGCGTGCAGTCCAAACTTTCGAAAGAC
CCCAACGAGAAGCGCGATCACATGGTCCTGCTGGAGTTCGTGACCGCCGCCGGGATCACTCTCGGCATGG
ACGAGCTGTACAAGGGCGGTACCGGAGGGAGCATGGTGAGCAAGGGCGAGGAGCTGTTCACCGGGGTGGT
GCCCATCCTGGTCGAGCTGGACGGCGACGTAAACGGCCACAAGTTCAGCGTGTCCGGCGAGGGTGAGGGC
GATGCCACCTACGGCAAGCTGACCCTGAAGTTCATCTGCACCACCGGCAAGCTGCCCGTGCCCTGGCCCA
CCCTCGTGACCACCCTGACCTACGGCGTGCAGTGCTTCAGCCGCTACCCCGACCACATGAAGCAGCACGA
CTTCTTCAAGTCCGCCATGCCCGAAGGCTACATCCAGGAGCGCACCATCTTCTTCAAGGACGACGGCAAC
TACAAGACCCGCGCCGAGGTGAAGTTCGAGGGCGACACCCTGGTGAACCGCATCGAGCTGAAGGGCATCG
ACTTCAAGGAGGACGGCAACATCCTGGGGCACAAGCTGGAGTACAACCTGCCGGACCAACTGACTGAAGA
GCAGATCGCAGAATTTAAAGAGGAATTCTCCCTATTTGACAAGGACGGGGATGGGACAATAACAACCAAG
GAGCTGGGGACGGTGATGCGGTCTCTGGGGCAGAACCCCACAGAAGCAGAGCTGCAGGACATGATCAATG
AAGTAGATGCCGACGGTGACGGCACAATCGACTTCCCTGAGTTCCTGACAATGATGGCAAGAAAAATGAA
ATACAGGGACACGGAAGAAGAAATTAGAGAAGCGTTCGGTGTGTTTGATAAGGATGGCAATGGCTACATC
AGTGCAGCAGAGCTTCGCCACGTGATGACAAACCTTGGAGAGAAGTTAACAGATGAAGAGGTTGATGAAA
TGATCAGGGAAGCAGACATCGATGGGGATGGTCAGGTAAACTACGAAGAGTTTGTACAAATGATGACAGC
GAAGTGAGCGGCCGCTTCGAAATGACCGACCAAGCGACGCCCAACCTGCCATCACGAGATTTCGATTCCA
CCGCCGCCTTCTATGAAAGGTTGGGCTTCGGAATCGTTTTCCGGGACGCCGGCTGGATGATCCTCCAGCG
CGGGGATCTCATGCTGGAGTTCTTCGCCCACCCTAGGGGGAGGCTAACTGAAACACGGAAGGAGACAATA
CCGGAAGGAACCCGCGCTATGACGGCAATAAAAAGACAGAATAAAACGCACGGTGTTGGGTCGTTTGTTC
GGCGCGCCATCGAAGCAGCTCCAGCCTACACAATCGCTCAAGACGTGTAATGCTTTTATTATATATTAGT
CACGATATCTATAACAAGAAAATATATATATAATAAGTTATCACGTAAGTAGAACATGAAATAACAATAT
AATTATCGTATGAGTTAAATCTTAAAAGTCACGTAAAAGATAATCATGCGTCATTTTGACTCACGCGGTC
GTTATAGTTCAAAATCAGTGACACTTACCGCATTGACAAGCACGCCTCACGGGAGCTCCAAGCGGCGACT
GAGATGTCCTAAATGCACAGCGACGGATTCGCGCTATTTAGAAAGAGAGAGCAATATTTCAAGAATGCAT
GCGTCAATTTTACGCAGACTATCTTTCTAGGGTTAAAAAAGATTTGCGCTTTACTCGACCTAAACTTTAA
ACACGTCATAGAATCTTCGTTTGACAAAAACCACATTGTGGGGTACCGAGCTCGAATTCATCGATGATAT
CAGATCTGCCGGTCTCCCTATAGTGAGTCGTATTAATTTCGATAAGCCAGGTTAACCTGCATTAATGAAT
CGGCCAACGCGCGGGGAGAGGCGGTTTGCGTATTGGGCGCTCTTCCGCTTCCTCGCTCACTGACTCGCTG
CGCTCGGTCGTTCGGCTGCGGCGAGCGGTATCAGCTCACTCAAAGGCGGTAATACGGTTATCCACAGAAT
CAGGGGATAACGCAGGAAAGAACATGTGAGCAAAAGGCCAGCAAAAGGCCAGGAACCGTAAAAAGGCCGC
GTTGCTGGCGTTTTTCCATAGGCTCCGCCCCCCTGACGAGCATCACAAAAATCGACGCTCAAGTCAGAGG
TGGCGAAACCCGACAGGACTATAAAGATACCAGGCGTTTCCCCCTGGAAGCTCCCTCGTGCGCTCTCCTG
TTCCGACCCTGCCGCTTACCGGATACCTGTCCGCCTTTCTCCCTTCGGGAAGCGTGGCGCTTTCTCATAG
CTCACGCTGTAGGTATCTCAGTTCGGTGTAGGTCGTTCGCTCCAAGCTGGGCTGTGTGCACGAACCCCCC
GTTCAGCCCGACCGCTGCGCCTTATCCGGTAACTATCGTCTTGAGTCCAACCCGGTAAGACACGACTTAT
CGCCACTGGCAGCAGCCACTGGTAACAGGATTAGCAGAGCGAGGTATGTAGGCGGTGCTACAGAGTTCTT
GAAGTGGTGGCCTAACTACGGCTACACTAGAAGAACAGTATTTGGTATCTGCGCTCTGCTGAAGCCAGTT
ACCTTCGGAAAAAGAGTTGGTAGCTCTTGATCCGGCAAACAAACCACCGCTGGTAGCGGTGGTTTTTTTG
TTTGCAAGCAGCAGATTACGCGCAGAAAAAAAGGATCTCAAGAAGATCCTTTGATCTTTTCTACGGGGTC
TGACGCTCAGTGGAACGAAAACTCACGTTAAGGGATTTTGGTCATGAGATTATCAAAAAGGATCTTCACC
TAGATCCTTTTAAATTAAAAATGAAGTTTTAAATCAATCTAAAGTATATATGAGTAAACTTGGTCTGACA
GTTACCAATGCTTAATCAGTGAGGCACCTATCTCAGCGATCTGTCTATTTCGTTCATCCATAGTTGCCTG
ACTCCCCGTCGTGTAGATAACTACGATACGGGAGGGCTTACCATCTGGCCCCAGTGCTGCAATGATACCG
CGAGACCCACGCTCACCGGCTCCAGATTTATCAGCAATAAACCAGCCAGCCGGAAGGGCCGAGCGCAGAA
GTGGTCCTGCAACTTTATCCGCCTCCATCCAGTCTATTAATTGTTGCCGGGAAGCTAGAGTAAGTAGTTC
GCCAGTTAATAGTTTGCGCAACGTTGTTGCCATTGCTACAGGCATCGTGGTGTCACGCTCGTCGTTTGGT
ATGGCTTCATTCAGCTCCGGTTCCCAACGATCAAGGCGAGTTACATGATCCCCCATGTTGTGCAAAAAAG
CGGTTAGCTCCTTCGGTCCTCCGATCGTTGTCAGAAGTAAGTTGGCCGCAGTGTTATCACTCATGGTTAT
GGCAGCACTGCATAATTCTCTTACTGTCATGCCATCCGTAAGATGCTTTTCTGTGACTGGTGAGTACTCA
ACCAAGTCATTCTGAGAATAGTGTATGCGGCGACCGAGTTGCTCTTGCCCGGCGTCAATACGGGATAATA
CCGCGCCACATAGCAGAACTTTAAAAGTGCTCATCATTGGAAAACGTTCTTCGGGGCGAAAACTCTCAAG
GATCTTACCGCTGTTGAGATCCAGTTCGATGTAACCCACTCGTGCACCCAACTGATCTTCAGCATCTTTT
ACTTTCACCAGCGTTTCTGGGTGAGCAAAAACAGGAAGGCAAAATGCCGCAAAAAAGGGAATAAGGGCGA
CACGGAAATGTTGAATACTCATACTCTTCCTTTTTCAATATTATTGAAGCATTTATCAGGGTTATTGTCT
CATGAGCGGATACATATTTGAATGTATTTAGAAAAATAAACAAATAGGGGTTCCGCGCACATTTCCCCGA
AAAGTGCCACCTGACGTCTAAGAAACCATTATTATCATGACATTAACCTATAAAAATAGGCGTATCACGA
GGCCCTTTCGTCTCGCGCGTTTCGGTGATGACGGTGAAAACCTCTGACACATGCAGCTCCCGGAGACGGT
CACAGCTTGTCTGTAAGCGGATGCCGGGAGCAGACAAGCCCGTCAGGGCGCGTCAGCGGGTGTTGGCGGG
TGTCGGGGCTGGCTTAACTATGCGGCATCAGAGCAGATTGTACTGAGAGTGCACCATATGGACATATTGT
CGTTAGAACGCGGCTACAATTAATACATAACCTTATGTATCATACACATACGATTTAGGTGACACTATAG
AACTCGACCTCGAGGCTGGCACGACAGGTTTCCCGACTGGAAAGCGGGCAGTGAGCGCAACGCAATTAAT
GTGAGTTAGCTCACTCATTAGGCACCCCAGGCTTTACACTTTATGCTTCCGGCTCGTATGTTGTGTGGAA
TTGTGAGCGGATAACAATTTCACACAGGAAACAGCTATGACCATGATTACGCCAAGCTCGAAATTAACCC
TCACTAAAGGGAACAAAAGCTGGAGCTCGTCTTTGATCAAAACGCAAATCGACGAAAATGTGTCGGACAA
TATCAAGTCGATGAGCGAAAAACTAAAAAGGCTAGAATACGACAATCTCACAGACAGCGTTGAGATATAC
GGTATTCACGACAGCAGGCTGAATAATAAAAAAATTAGAAACTATTATTTAACCCTAGAAAGATAATCAT
ATTGTGACGTACGTTAAAGATAATCATGCGTAAAATTGACGCATGTGTTTTATCGATCTGTATATCGAGG
TTTATTTATTAATTTGAATAGATATTAAGTTTTATTATATTTACACTTACATACTAATAATAAATTCAAC
AAACAATTTATTTATGTTTATTTATTTATTAAAAAAAAACAAAAACTCAAAATTTCTTCTATAAAGTAAC
AAAACTTTTAAACATTCTCTCTTTTACAAAAATAAACTTATTTTGTACTTTAAAAACAGTCATGTTGTAT
TATAAAATAAGTAATTAGCTTAACTTATACATAATAGAAACAAATTATACTTATTAGACATTGATTATTG
ACTAGTTATTAATAGTAATCAATTACGGGGTCATTAGTTCATAGCCCATATATGGAGTTCCGCGTTACAT
AACTTACGGTAAATGGCCCGCCTGGCTGACCGCCCAACGACCCCCGCCCATTGACGTCAATAATGACGTA
TGTTCCCATAGTAACGCCAATAGGGACTTTCCATTGACGTCAATGGGTGGA
